Addgene plasmid #158046: pLKO-CreERT2 stuffer v3
Purpose: (Empty Backbone) lenti-viral construct with tamoxifen inducible Cre recombinase and U6 driven sgRNA casette (20bp sgRNA can be cloned by digesting the stuffer 1.8kb with BsmBI). NO Cas9
Depositing lab: Daniel Schramek. Depositing organization: Sinai Health System. Publication: Rare driver mutations in head and neck squamous cell carcinomas converge on NOTCH signaling. Loganathan SK, Schleicher K, Malik A, Quevedo R, Langille E, Teng K, Oh RH, Rathod B, Tsai R, Samavarchi-Tehrani P, Pugh TJ, Gingras AC, Schramek D. Science. 2020 Mar 13;367(6483):1264-1269. doi: 10.1126/science.aax0902. PubMed 32165588.
Backbone
  Vector backbone: pLKO-Cre stuffer v3
  Vector type: Mammalian Expression
Growth in bacteria
  Bacterial resistance: Ampicillin, 100 μg/mL
  Growth temperature: 30°C
  Growth strain: NEB Stable
  Copy number: Low Copy
Gene/Insert
  Sequencing primers: 5′ GAGGGCCTATTTCCCATGATTCC
Terms and licenses: Academic/Nonprofit Terms; Industry Terms: Not Available to Industry
How to cite: pLKO-CreERT2 stuffer v3 was a gift from Daniel Schramek (Addgene plasmid # 158046 ; http://n2t.net/addgene:158046 ; RRID:Addgene_158046)
