[The description below was written by a language model from this plasmid's Addgene catalogue record and pLannotate feature annotations shown in this document.]
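Description:
pLKO-CreERT2 stuffer v3 is an empty-backbone, third-generation-style self-inactivating HIV-1 lentiviral vector derived from pLKO-Cre stuffer v3. It is designed to deliver a single guide RNA together with a tamoxifen-inducible Cre recombinase to mammalian cells. The roughly 10.3 kb plasmid is maintained in E. coli through a ColE1/pUC-type origin and selected with ampicillin (AmpR). The catalogue entry lists it as low copy and specifies a recombination-deficient strain, a usual precaution for plasmids carrying repeated LTRs. An f1 origin, an SV40 origin and poly(A) signal, and lac/T3/T7 remnants from the parental cloning vector lie outside the viral region.

The transfer cassette starts with an RSV promoter fused to a truncated 5' LTR, which makes genomic RNA production Tat-independent. This is followed by the Ψ packaging signal with a gag fragment, the RRE for Rev-dependent export, and, further downstream, a cPPT/CTS element. The cassette ends in a ΔU3 3' LTR. Within it, a human U6 Pol III promoter sits upstream of a stuffer of about 1.8 kb and the S. pyogenes gRNA scaffold. The deoC-like annotation falls inside this stuffer and appears to be filler sequence only. BsmBI digestion removes the stuffer so that a 20 bp guide sequence can be inserted.

Downstream, the hPGK promoter drives Cre fused to the ERT2 mutant estrogen receptor ligand-binding domain, so recombinase activity depends on tamoxifen. No Cas9 is encoded, so the nuclease has to come from the target cells or animals. This arrangement fits systems with loxP-controlled alleles, such as Cre-dependent Cas9 or conditional oncogenes. The associated publication concerns driver mutations in head and neck squamous cell carcinoma, but the record does not detail the experimental design.
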