Features (pLannotate 1.2.2; 28 found; start..end, strand, type, name):
      1..511     +  promoter       hPGK promoter: human phosphoglycerate kinase 1 promoter
    545..1573    +  CDS            cre: RECR_BPP1 - Experimental evidence at protein level: Swiss-Prot protein existence level 1. Catalyzes site-specific recombination between two 34-base- pair LOXP sites. Its role is to maintain the phage genome as a monomeric unit-copy plasmid in the lysogenic state. From Escherichia phage P1 (Bacteriophage P1).
   1586..2521    +  CDS            ERT2: mutated ligand-binding domain of the human estrogen receptor (Feil et al., 1997)
   2517..2597    +  CDS            nef (fragment): NEF_HV1Z2 - Experimental evidence at protein level: Swiss-Prot protein existence level 1. Extracellular Nef protein targets CD4(+) T-lymphocytes for apoptosis by interacting with CXCR4 surface receptors. From Human immunodeficiency virus type 1 group M subtype D (isolate Z2/CDC-Z34) (HIV-1).
   2599..2832    +  LTR            3' LTR (ΔU3): self-inactivating 3' long terminal repeat (LTR) from HIV-1
   2904..3025    +  polyA_signal   SV40 poly(A) signal: SV40 polyadenylation signal
   3065..3200    +  rep_origin     SV40 ori: SV40 origin of replication
   3221..3239    -  promoter       T7 promoter: promoter for bacteriophage T7 RNA polymerase
   3247..3402    +  CDS            lacZα (fragment): LacZα fragment of β-galactosidase; lacZ fragment
   3407..3835    +  rep_origin     f1 ori (sequence partly withheld): f1 bacteriophage origin of replication; arrow indicates direction of (+) strand synthesis
   3888..3992    +  promoter       AmpR promoter: bla
   3993..4853    +  CDS            AmpR: β-lactamase; bla; confers resistance to ampicillin, carbenicillin, and related antibiotics
   5024..5612    +  rep_origin     ori: high-copy-number ColE1/pMB1/pBR322/pUC origin of replication
   5795..5887    +  CDS            lacI (fragment): lac repressor; lacI; The lac repressor binds to the lac operator to inhibit transcription in E. coli. This inhibition can be relieved by adding lactose or isopropyl-β-D-thiogalactopyranoside (IPTG).
   5900..5921    +  protein_bind   CAP binding site: CAP binding activates transcription in the presence of cAMP. E. coli catabolite activator protein
   5936..5966    +  promoter       lac promoter: promoter for the E. coli lac operon
   5974..5990    +  protein_bind   lac operator: The lac repressor binds to the lac operator to inhibit transcription in E. coli. This inhibition can be relieved by adding lactose or isopropyl-β-D-thiogalactopyranoside (IPTG). lac repressor encoded by lacI
   6035..6053    +  promoter       T3 promoter: promoter for bacteriophage T3 RNA polymerase
   6081..6307    +  promoter       RSV promoter: Rous sarcoma virus enhancer/promoter
   6308..6488    +  LTR            5' LTR (truncated): truncated 5' long terminal repeat (LTR) from HIV-1
   6535..6660    +  misc_feature   HIV-1 Ψ: packaging signal of human immunodeficiency virus type 1
   6644..7007    +  CDS            HIV-1 gag (fragment): gag protein from human immunodeficiency virus 1; gag
   7153..7386    +  misc_feature   RRE: The Rev response element (RRE) of HIV-1 allows for Rev-dependent mRNA export from the nucleus to the cytoplasm.
   7763..7863    +  CDS            Rev (fragment): human immunodeficiency virus 1 (HIV-1) Rev protein; rev; enhances nuclear export of unspliced and incompletely spliced viral mRNAs
   7913..8153    +  promoter       U6 promoter: RNA polymerase III promoter for human U6 snRNA
   8339..8998    -  CDS            deoC1: DEOC1_STAAN - Also known as dra. Experimental evidence at protein level: Swiss-Prot protein existence level 1. Catalyzes a reversible aldol reaction between acetaldehyde and D-glyceraldehyde 3-phosphate to generate 2-deoxy-D-ribose 5- phosphate. From Staphylococcus aureus (strain N315).
  10043..10118   +  misc_RNA       gRNA scaffold: guide RNA scaffold for the Streptococcus pyogenes CRISPR/Cas9 system
  10166..10283   +  misc_feature   cPPT/CTS: central polypurine tract and central termination sequence of HIV-1
>Addgene plasmid #158046 | pLKO-CreERT2 stuffer v3 | addgene full sequence | sequence record 313637 | Addgene NGS Result
GGGGTTGGGGTTGCGCCTTTTCCAAGGCAGCCCTGGGTTTGCGCAGGGACGCGGCTGCTCTGGGCGTGGT
TCCGGGAAACGCAGCGGCGCCGACCCTGGGTCTCGCACATTCTTCACGTCCGTTCGCAGCGTCACCCGGA
TCTTCGCCGCTACCCTTGTGGGCCCCCCGGCGACGCTTCCTGCTCCGCCCCTAAGTCGGGAAGGTTCCTT
GCGGTTCGCGGCGTGCCGGACGTGACAAACGGAAGCCGCAGGTCTCACTAGTACCCTCGCAGACGGACAG
CGCCAGGGAGCAATGGCAGCGCGCCGACCGCGATGGGCTGTGGCCAATAGCGGCTGCTCAGCAGGGCGCG
CCGAGAGCAGCGGCCGGGAAGGGGCGGTGCGGGAGGCGGGGTGTGGGGCGGTAGTGTGGGCCCTGTTCCT
GCCCGCGCGGTGTTCCGCATTCTGCAAGCCTCCGGAGCGCACGTCGGCAGTCGGCTCCCTCGTTGACCGA
ATCACCGACCTCTCTCCCCAGGGGGATCCCGGGTCGACATCAAGCTTGGCCACCATGTCCAACCTGCTGA
CTGTGCACCAAAACCTGCCTGCCCTCCCTGTGGATGCCACCTCTGATGAAGTCAGGAAGAACCTGATGGA
CATGTTCAGGGACAGGCAGGCCTTCTCTGAACACACCTGGAAGATGCTCCTGTCTGTGTGCAGATCCTGG
GCTGCCTGGTGCAAGCTGAACAACAGGAAATGGTTCCCTGCTGAACCTGAGGATGTGAGGGACTACCTCC
TGTACCTGCAAGCCAGAGGCCTGGCTGTGAAGACCATCCAACAGCACCTGGGCCAGCTCAACATGCTGCA
CAGGAGATCTGGCCTGCCTCGCCCTTCTGACTCCAATGCTGTGTCCCTGGTGATGAGGAGAATCAGAAAG
GAGAATGTGGATGCTGGGGAGAGAGCCAAGCAGGCCCTGGCCTTTGAACGCACTGACTTTGACCAAGTCA
GATCCCTGATGGAGAACTCTGACAGATGCCAGGACATCAGGAACCTGGCCTTCCTGGGCATTGCCTACAA
CACCCTGCTGCGCATTGCCGAAATTGCCAGAATCAGAGTGAAGGACATCTCCCGCACCGATGGTGGGAGA
ATGCTGATCCACATTGGCAGGACCAAGACCCTGGTGTCCACAGCTGGTGTGGAGAAGGCCCTGTCCCTGG
GGGTTACCAAGCTGGTGGAGAGATGGATCTCTGTGTCTGGTGTGGCTGATGACCCCAACAACTACCTGTT
CTGCCGGGTCAGAAAGAATGGTGTGGCTGCCCCTTCTGCCACCTCCCAACTGTCCACCCGGGCCCTGGAA
GGGATCTTTGAGGCCACCCACCGCCTGATCTATGGTGCCAAGGATGACTCTGGGCAGAGATACCTGGCCT
GGTCTGGCCACTCTGCCAGAGTGGGTGCTGCCAGGGACATGGCCAGGGCTGGTGTGTCCATCCCTGAAAT
CATGCAGGCTGGTGGCTGGACCAATGTGAACATTGTGATGAACTACATCAGAAACCTGGACTCTGAGACT
GGGGCCATGGTGAGGCTTCTAGAGGATGGGGACCTCGAGCCATCTGCTGGAGACATGAGAGCTGCCAACC
TTTGGCCAAGCCCGCTCATGATCAAACGCTCTAAGAAGAACAGCCTGGCCTTGTCCCTGACGGCCGACCA
GATGGTCAGTGCCTTGTTGGATGCTGAGCCCCCCATACTCTATTCCGAGTATGATCCTACCAGACCCTTC
AGTGAAGCTTCGATGATGGGCTTACTGACCAACCTGGCAGACAGGGAGCTGGTTCACATGATCAACTGGG
CGAAGAGGGTGCCAGGCTTTGTGGATTTGACCCTCCATGATCAGGTCCACCTTCTTGAATGTGCCTGGCT
AGAGATCCTGATGATTGGTCTCGTCTGGCGCTCCATGGAGCACCCAGTGAAGCTACTGTTTGCTCCTAAC
TTGCTCTTGGACAGGAACCAGGGAAAATGTGTAGAGGGCATGGTGGAGATCTTCGACATGCTGCTGGCTA
CATCATCTCGGTTCCGCATGATGAATCTGCAGGGAGAGGAGTTTGTGTGCCTCAAATCTATTATTTTGCT
TAATTCTGGAGTGTACACATTTCTGTCCAGCACCCTGAAGTCTCTGGAAGAGAAGGACCATATCCACCGA
GTCCTGGACAAGATCACAGACACTTTGATCCACCTGATGGCCAAGGCAGGCCTGACCCTGCAGCAGCAGC
ACCAGCGGCTGGCCCAGCTCCTCCTCATCCTCTCCCACATCAGGCACATGAGTAACAAAGGCATGGAGCA
TCTGTACAGCATGAAGTGCAAGAACGTGGTGCCCCTCTATGACCTGCTGCTGGAGGCGGCGGACGCCCAC
CGCCTACATGCGCCCACTAGCCGTGGAGGGGCATCCGTGGAGGAGACCGACCAAAGCCACTTGGCCACTG
CGGGCTCTACTTCATCGCATTCCTTGCAAAAGTATTACATCACGGGGGAGGCAGAGGGTTTCCCTGCCAC
AGCTTGAGGTACCTTTAAGACCAATGACTTACAAGGCAGCTGTAGATCTTAGCCACTTTTTAAAAGAAAA
GGGGGGACTGGAAGGGCTAATTCACTCCCAACGAAGACAAGATCTGCTTTTTGCTTGTACTGGGTCTCTC
TGGTTAGACCAGATCTGAGCCTGGGAGCTCTCTGGCTAACTAGGGAACCCACTGCTTAAGCCTCAATAAA
GCTTGCCTTGAGTGCTTCAAGTAGTGTGTGCCCGTCTGTTGTGTGACTCTGGTAACTAGAGATCCCTCAG
ACCCTTTTAGTCAGTGTGGAAAATCTCTAGCAGTAGTAGTTCATGTCATCTTATTATTCAGTATTTATAA
CTTGCAAAGAAATGAATATCAGAGAGTGAGAGGAACTTGTTTATTGCAGCTTATAATGGTTACAAATAAA
GCAATAGCATCACAAATTTCACAAATAAAGCATTTTTTTCACTGCATTCTAGTTGTGGTTTGTCCAAACT
CATCAATGTATCTTATCATGTCTGGCTCTAGCTATCCCGCCCCTAACTCCGCCCATCCCGCCCCTAACTC
CGCCCAGTTCCGCCCATTCTCCGCCCCATGGCTGACTAATTTTTTTTATTTATGCAGAGGCCGAGGCCGC
CTCGGCCTCTGAGCTATTCCAGAAGTAGTGAGGAGGCTTTTTTGGAGGCCTAGGGACGTACCCAATTCGC
CCTATAGTGAGTCGTATTACGCGCGCTCACTGGCCGTCGTTTTACAACGTCGTGACTGGGAAAACCCTGG
CGTTACCCAACTTAATCGCCTTGCAGCACATCCCCCTTTCGCCAGCTGGCGTAATAGCGAAGAGGCCCGC
ACCGATCGCCCTTCCCAACAGTTGCGCAGCCTGAATGGCGAATGGG
[124 nt withheld, positions 3407-3530]
C
[91 nt withheld, positions 3532-3622]
A
[49 nt withheld, positions 3624-3672]
CCTTTGACGTTGGAGTCCACGTTCTTT
[37 nt withheld, positions 3700-3736]
ACCCTATCTCGGTCTATTCTTTTGATTTATAAGGGATTTTGCCGATTTCGGCCTATTGGTTAAAAAATGA
GCTGATTTAACAAAAATTTAACGCGAATTTTAACAAAATATTAACGCTTACAATTTAGGTGGCACTTTTC
GGGGAAATGTGCGCGGAACCCCTATTTGTTTATTTTTCTAAATACATTCAAATATGTATCCGCTCATGAG
ACAATAACCCTGATAAATGCTTCAATAATATTGAAAAAGGAAGAGTATGAGTATTCAACATTTCCGTGTC
GCCCTTATTCCCTTTTTTGCGGCATTTTGCCTTCCTGTTTTTGCTCACCCAGAAACGCTGGTGAAAGTAA
AAGATGCTGAAGATCAGTTGGGTGCACGAGTGGGTTACATCGAACTGGATCTCAACAGCGGTAAGATCCT
TGAGAGTTTTCGCCCCGAAGAACGTTTTCCAATGATGAGCACTTTTAAAGTTCTGCTATGTGGCGCGGTA
TTATCCCGTATTGACGCCGGGCAAGAGCAACTCGGTCGCCGCATACACTATTCTCAGAATGACTTGGTTG
AGTACTCACCAGTCACAGAAAAGCATCTTACGGATGGCATGACAGTAAGAGAATTATGCAGTGCTGCCAT
AACCATGAGTGATAACACTGCGGCCAACTTACTTCTGACAACGATCGGAGGACCGAAGGAGCTAACCGCT
TTTTTGCACAACATGGGGGATCATGTAACTCGCCTTGATCGTTGGGAACCGGAGCTGAATGAAGCCATAC
CAAACGACGAGCGTGACACCACGATGCCTGTAGCAATGGCAACAACGTTGCGCAAACTATTAACTGGCGA
ACTACTTACTCTAGCTTCCCGGCAACAATTAATAGACTGGATGGAGGCGGATAAAGTTGCAGGACCACTT
CTGCGCTCGGCCCTTCCGGCTGGCTGGTTTATTGCTGATAAATCTGGAGCCGGTGAGCGTGGGTCTCGCG
GTATCATTGCAGCACTGGGGCCAGATGGTAAGCCCTCCCGTATCGTAGTTATCTACACGACGGGGAGTCA
GGCAACTATGGATGAACGAAATAGACAGATCGCTGAGATAGGTGCCTCACTGATTAAGCATTGGTAACTG
TCAGACCAAGTTTACTCATATATACTTTAGATTGATTTAAAACTTCATTTTTAATTTAAAAGGATCTAGG
TGAAGATCCTTTTTGATAATCTCATGACCAAAATCCCTTAACGTGAGTTTTCGTTCCACTGAGCGTCAGA
CCCCGTAGAAAAGATCAAAGGATCTTCTTGAGATCCTTTTTTTCTGCGCGTAATCTGCTGCTTGCAAACA
AAAAAACCACCGCTACCAGCGGTGGTTTGTTTGCCGGATCAAGAGCTACCAACTCTTTTTCCGAAGGTAA
CTGGCTTCAGCAGAGCGCAGATACCAAATACTGTTCTTCTAGTGTAGCCGTAGTTAGGCCACCACTTCAA
GAACTCTGTAGCACCGCCTACATACCTCGCTCTGCTAATCCTGTTACCAGTGGCTGCTGCCAGTGGCGAT
AAGTCGTGTCTTACCGGGTTGGACTCAAGACGATAGTTACCGGATAAGGCGCAGCGGTCGGGCTGAACGG
GGGGTTCGTGCACACAGCCCAGCTTGGAGCGAACGACCTACACCGAACTGAGATACCTACAGCGTGAGCT
ATGAGAAAGCGCCACGCTTCCCGAAGGGAGAAAGGCGGACAGGTATCCGGTAAGCGGCAGGGTCGGAACA
GGAGAGCGCACGAGGGAGCTTCCAGGGGGAAACGCCTGGTATCTTTATAGTCCTGTCGGGTTTCGCCACC
TCTGACTTGAGCGTCGATTTTTGTGATGCTCGTCAGGGGGGCGGAGCCTATGGAAAAACGCCAGCAACGC
GGCCTTTTTACGGTTCCTGGCCTTTTGCTGGCCTTTTGCTCACATGTTCTTTCCTGCGTTATCCCCTGAT
TCTGTGGATAACCGTATTACCGCCTTTGAGTGAGCTGATACCGCTCGCCGCAGCCGAACGACCGAGCGCA
GCGAGTCAGTGAGCGAGGAAGCGGAAGAGCGCCCAATACGCAAACCGCCTCTCCCCGCGCGTTGGCCGAT
TCATTAATGCAGCTGGCACGACAGGTTTCCCGACTGGAAAGCGGGCAGTGAGCGCAACGCAATTAATGTG
AGTTAGCTCACTCATTAGGCACCCCAGGCTTTACACTTTATGCTTCCGGCTCGTATGTTGTGTGGAATTG
TGAGCGGATAACAATTTCACACAGGAAACAGCTATGACCATGATTACGCCAAGCGCGCAATTAACCCTCA
CTAAAGGGAACAAAAGCTGGAGCTGCAAGCTTAATGTAGTCTTATGCAATACTCTTGTAGTCTTGCAACA
TGGTAACGATGAGTTAGCAACATGCCTTACAAGGAGAGAAAAAGCACCGTGCATGCCGATTGGTGGAAGT
AAGGTGGTACGATCGTGCCTTATTAGGAAGGCAACAGACGGGTCTGACATGGATTGGACGAACCACTGAA
TTGCCGCATTGCAGAGATATTGTATTTAAGTGCCTAGCTCGATACATAAACGGGTCTCTCTGGTTAGACC
AGATCTGAGCCTGGGAGCTCTCTGGCTAACTAGGGAACCCACTGCTTAAGCCTCAATAAAGCTTGCCTTG
AGTGCTTCAAGTAGTGTGTGCCCGTCTGTTGTGTGACTCTGGTAACTAGAGATCCCTCAGACCCTTTTAG
TCAGTGTGGAAAATCTCTAGCAGTGGCGCCCGAACAGGGACTTGAAAGCGAAAGGGAAACCAGAGGAGCT
CTCTCGACGCAGGACTCGGCTTGCTGAAGCGCGCACGGCAAGAGGCGAGGGGCGGCGACTGGTGAGTACG
CCAAAAATTTTGACTAGCGGAGGCTAGAAGGAGAGAGATGGGTGCGAGAGCGTCAGTATTAAGCGGGGGA
GAATTAGATCGCGATGGGAAAAAATTCGGTTAAGGCCAGGGGGAAAGAAAAAATATAAATTAAAACATAT
AGTATGGGCAAGCAGGGAGCTAGAACGATTCGCAGTTAATCCTGGCCTGTTAGAAACATCAGAAGGCTGT
AGACAAATACTGGGACAGCTACAACCATCCCTTCAGACAGGATCAGAAGAACTTAGATCATTATATAATA
CAGTAGCAACCCTCTATTGTGTGCATCAAAGGATAGAGATAAAAGACACCAAGGAAGCTTTAGACAAGAT
AGAGGAAGAGCAAAACAAAAGTAAGACCACCGCACAGCAAGCGGCCGCTGATCTTCAGACCTGGAGGAGG
AGATATGAGGGACAATTGGAGAAGTGAATTATATAAATATAAAGTAGTAAAAATTGAACCATTAGGAGTA
GCACCCACCAAGGCAAAGAGAAGAGTGGTGCAGAGAGAAAAAAGAGCAGTGGGAATAGGAGCTTTGTTCC
TTGGGTTCTTGGGAGCAGCAGGAAGCACTATGGGCGCAGCGTCAATGACGCTGACGGTACAGGCCAGACA
ATTATTGTCTGGTATAGTGCAGCAGCAGAACAATTTGCTGAGGGCTATTGAGGCGCAACAGCATCTGTTG
CAACTCACAGTCTGGGGCATCAAGCAGCTCCAGGCAAGAATCCTGGCTGTGGAAAGATACCTAAAGGATC
AACAGCTCCTGGGGATTTGGGGTTGCTCTGGAAAACTCATTTGCACCACTGCTGTGCCTTGGAATGCTAG
TTGGAGTAATAAATCTCTGGAACAGATTTGGAATCACACGACCTGGATGGAGTGGGACAGAGAAATTAAC
AATTACACAAGCTTAATACACTCCTTAATTGAAGAATCGCAAAACCAGCAAGAAAAGAATGAACAAGAAT
TATTGGAATTAGATAAATGGGCAAGTTTGTGGAATTGGTTTAACATAACAAATTGGCTGTGGTATATAAA
ATTATTCATAATGATAGTAGGAGGCTTGGTAGGTTTAAGAATAGTTTTTGCTGTACTTTCTATAGTGAAT
AGAGTTAGGCAGGGATATTCACCATTATCGTTTCAGACCCACCTCCCAACCCCGAGGGGACCCGACAGGC
CCGAAGGAATAGAAGAAGAAGGTGGAGAGAGAGACAGAGACAGATCCATTCGATTAGTGAACGGATCTCG
ACGGTATCGATCACGAGACTAGCCTCGAGCGGCCGCCCCCTTCACCGAGGGCCTATTTCCCATGATTCCT
TCATATTTGCATATACGATACAAGGCTGTTAGAGAGATAATTGGAATTAATTTGACTGTAAACACAAAGA
TATTAGTACAAAATACGTGACGTAGAAAGTAATAATTTCTTGGGTAGTTTGCAGTTTTAAAATTATGTTT
TAAAATGGACTATCATATGCTTACCGTAACTTGAAAGTATTTCGATTTCTTGGCTTTATATATCTTGTGG
AAAGGACGAAACACCGGAGACGGTTGTAAATGAGCACACAAAATACACATGCTAAAATATTATATTCTAT
GACCTTTATAAAATCAACCAAAATCTTCTTTTTAATAACTTTAGTATCAATAATTAGAATTTTTATGTTC
CTTTTTGCAAACTTTTAATAAAAATGAGCAAAATAAAAAAACGCTAGTTTTAGTAACTCGCGTTGTTTTC
TTCACCTTTAATAATAGCTACTCCACCACTTGTTCCTAAGCGGTCAGCTCCTGCTTCAATCATTTTTTGA
GCATCTTCAAATGTTCTAACTCCACCAGCTGCTTTAACTAAAGCATTGTCTTTAACAACTGACTTCATTA
GTTTAACATCTTCAAATGTTGCACCTGATTTTGAAAATCCTGTTGATGTTTTAACAAATTCTAATCCAGC
TTCAACAGCTATTTCACAAGCTTTCATGATTTCTTCTTTTGTTAATAAACAATTTTCCATAATACATTTA
ACAACATGTGATCCAGCTGCTTTTTTTACAGCTTTCATGTCTTCTAAAACTAATTCATAATTTTTGTCTT
TTAATGCACCAATATTTAATACCATATCAATTTCTGTTGCACCATCTTTAATTGCTTCAGAAACTTCGAA
TGCTTTTGTAGCTGTTGTGCATGCACCTAGAGGAAAACCTACAACATTTGTTATTCCTACATTTGTGCCT
TTTAATAATTCTTTACAATAGCTTGTTCAATATGAATTAACACAAACTGTTGCAAAATCAAATTCAATTG
CTTCATCACATAATTGTTTAATTTCAGCTTTCGTAGCATCTTGTTTTAATAATGTGTGATCTATATATTT
GTTTAGTTTCATTTTTTCTCCTATATATTCATTTTTAATTTTAATTCTTTAATAATTTCGTCTACTTTAA
CTTTAGCGTTTTGAACAGATTCACCAACACCTATAAAATAAATTTTTAGTTTAGGTTCAGTTCCACTTGG
GCGAACAGCAAATCATGACTTATCTTCTAAATAAAATTTTAGTAAGTCTTGTCCTGGCATATTATACATT
CCATCGATGTAGTCTTCAACATTAACAACTTTAAGTCCAGCAATTTGAGTTAAGGGTGTTGCTCTCAATG
ATTTCATTAATGGTTCAATTTTTAATTTCTTTTCTTCTGGTTTAAAATTCAAGTTTAAAGTGAAAGTGTA
ATATGCACCCATTTCTTTAAATAAATCTTCTAAATAGTCTACTAATGTTTTATTTTGTTTTTTATAAAAT
CAAGCAGCCTCTGCTATTAATATAGAAGCTTGTATTCCATCTTTATCTCTAGCTGAGTCATCAATTACAT
ATCCATAACTTTCTTCATAAGCAAAAACAAAATTTAATCCGTTATCTTCTTCTTTAGCAATTTCTCTACC
CATTCATTTAAATCCAGTTAAAGTTTTTACAATATTAACTCCATATTTTTCATGAGCGATTCTATCACCC
AAATCACTTGTTACAAAACTTGAATATAGAGCCGGATTTTTTGGAATGCTATTTAAGCGTTTTAGATTTG
ATAATTTTCAATCAATTAAAATTGGTCCTGTTTGATTTCCATCTAATCTTACAAAATGACCATCATGTTT
TATTGCCATTCCAAATCTGTCAGCATCTGGGTCATTCATAATAATAATATCTGCATCATGTTTAATACCA
TATTCAAGCGGTATTTTTCATGCAGGATCAAATTCTGGATTTGGATTTACAACATTTTTAAATGTTTCAT
CTTCAAATGCATGCTCTTCAACCTCAATAACGTTATATCCTGATTCACGTAATATTTTTGGGGTAAATTT
AGTTCCTGTTCCATTAACTGCGCTAAAAATAATTTTTAAATCTTTTTTAGCTTCTTGCTCTTTTTTGTAC
GTCTCTGTTTTAGAGCTAGAAATAGCAAGTTAAAATAAGGCTAGTCCGTTATCAACTTGAAAAAGTGGCA
CCGAGTCGGTGCTTTTTTGAATTCTCGACCTCGAGACAAATGGCAGTATTCATCCACAATTTTAAAAGAA
AAGGGGGGATTGGGGGGTACAGTGCAGGGGAAAGAATAGTAGACATAATAGCAACAGACATACAAACTAA
AGAATTACAAAAACAAATTACAAAAATTCAAAATTTTCGGGTTTATTACAGGGACAGCAGAGATCCACTT
TGGCCGCGGCTCGAG
